Addgene plasmid #147436: pAc5.1B-lambdaN-HA-DmPop2a-5xmut-dsRNAres-V5His6_R
Purpose: Insect Expression of DmPop2a-5xmut-dsRNAres
Depositing lab: Elisa Izaurralde. Depositing organization: Max Planck Institute for Developmental Biology. Publication: NOT10 and C2orf29/NOT11 form a conserved module of the CCR4-NOT complex that docks onto the NOT1 N-terminal domain. Bawankar P, Loh B, Wohlbold L, Schmidt S, Izaurralde E. RNA Biol. 2013 Feb;10(2):228-44. doi: 10.4161/rna.23018. Epub 2013 Jan 9. PubMed 23303381.
Backbone
  Vector backbone: Unknown
  Vector type: Insect Expression
Growth in bacteria
  Bacterial resistance: Ampicillin, 100 μg/mL
  Growth temperature: 37°C
  Growth strain: DH5alpha
  Copy number: Low Copy
Gene/Insert
  Gene/Insert name: DmPop2a-5xmut-dsRNAres
  Species: D. melanogaster (fly)
  Entrez Gene: Pop2 (a.k.a. Dmel_CG5684, CAF1, CG5684, CNOT7, Caf1, Dmel\CG5684, POP2, pop2)
  Cloning method: Unknown
Terms and licenses: Academic/Nonprofit Terms; Industry Terms: Not Available to Industry
Depositor comments: ORF extracted from CG5684-Pa; NM_140281.2, with one non silent mutation I164F; the annotated variations were found in two different clones from 2 independent experiments. Plasmids from this collection were made available to the research community and donated after the lab closed. Please note that the sequence provided by the depositing laboratory may be theoretical/predicted or based on Sanger sequencing results. There may be discrepancies between sequencing results obtained by Addgene and the depositor sequence. If an Addgene verified sequence is not available, please contact before placing your order to request that our lab fully sequence the plasmid.
How to cite: pAc5.1B-lambdaN-HA-DmPop2a-5xmut-dsRNAres-V5His6_R was a gift from Elisa Izaurralde (Addgene plasmid # 147436 ; http://n2t.net/addgene:147436 ; RRID:Addgene_147436)
