[The description below was written by a language model from this plasmid's Addgene catalogue record and pLannotate feature annotations shown in this document.]
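Description:
pAc5.1B-lambdaN-HA-DmPop2a-5xmut-dsRNAres-V5His6_R is a 6,374 nt insect expression plasmid. The catalogue lists the backbone as unknown, although the name and the annotated parts point to a pAc5.1-type vector. It is propagated in E. coli through a ColE1/pUC-family origin and selected with ampicillin via the bla gene and its own promoter. The record lists it as low copy even though the origin is annotated as a high-copy type. A partial tetracycline-resistance fragment and a short SV40 large T fragment are also annotated, and both appear to be non-functional backbone remnants.

Expression in Drosophila cells is driven by the constitutive actin 5C promoter. The open reading frame begins with a short fragment of the bacteriophage lambda N protein, followed by an HA epitope and then the Drosophila melanogaster Pop2 (CAF1/CNOT7 homologue) coding sequence. Pop2 is a catalytic deadenylase subunit of the CCR4-NOT complex, and the annotation tool matched it to human CNOT7 by homology. A V5 tag lies downstream, and the name also indicates a His6 tag, which is not separately annotated. Whether these C-terminal tags are in frame with the insert is not stated. An SV40 polyadenylation signal follows the cassette.

The lambda N peptide is commonly used to tether a fusion protein to reporter mRNAs carrying BoxB hairpins. The name indicates five introduced mutations, whose identities are not given in the record, and a dsRNA-resistant version of the coding sequence, which would allow expression while the endogenous transcript is depleted by RNAi. The depositor notes that the ORF derives from the CG5684-PA isoform and carries one non-silent change, I164F. The construct is suited to tethering and knockdown-complementation assays examining CCR4-NOT complex assembly and function.
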