Features (pLannotate 1.2.2; 11 found; start..end, strand, type, name):
     56..2568    +  promoter       Ac5 promoter: Drosophila melanogaster actin 5C promoter
   2588..2653    +  CDS            N (fragment): REGN_LAMBD - Experimental evidence at protein level: Swiss-Prot protein existence level 1. Plays a role as a transcriptional antitermination factor that allows the virus to initiate its lytic phase. Activates expression of the delayed viral early genes by modifying host RNA polymerase (RNAP) into a form that is resistant to termination signals. This antitermination function requires the host NusA protein which serves to stabilize the interaction between antitermination protein N and host RNA polymerase. From Escherichia phage lambda (Bacteriophage lambda).
   2678..2704    +  CDS            3xHA (fragment): three tandem HA epitope tags
   2810..3583    +  CDS            CNOT7 (fragment): CNOT7_HUMAN - Also known as CAF1. Experimental evidence at protein level: Swiss-Prot protein existence level 1. Has 3'-5' poly(A) exoribonuclease activity for synthetic poly(A) RNA substrate. Its function seems to be partially redundant with that of CNOT8. Catalytic component of the CCR4-NOT complex which is one of the major cellular mRNA deadenylases and is linked to various cellular processes including bulk mRNA degradation, miRNA-mediated repression, translational repression during translational initiation and general transcription regulation. During miRNA-mediated repression the complex se
   3659..3700    +  CDS            V5 tag: epitope tag from simian virus 5
   3800..3934    -  polyA_signal   SV40 poly(A) signal: SV40 polyadenylation signal
   3957..4041    -  CDS            large T antigen (fragment): large T antigen from SV40 (simian virus 40)
   4042..4512    +  CDS            TcR (fragment): tetracycline efflux protein; tet; confers resistance to tetracycline
   4556..5144    -  rep_origin     ori: high-copy-number ColE1/pMB1/pBR322/pUC origin of replication
   5315..6175    -  CDS            AmpR: β-lactamase; bla; confers resistance to ampicillin, carbenicillin, and related antibiotics
   6176..6280    -  promoter       AmpR promoter: bla
>Addgene plasmid #147436 | pAc5.1B-lambdaN-HA-DmPop2a-5xmut-dsRNAres-V5His6_R | depositor full sequence | sequence record 289883 | Full Sequence
CTTCAAGGAATTAATTCTATATTCTAAAAACACAAATGATACTTCTAAAAAAAATCATGAATGGCATCAA
CTCTGAATCAAATCTTTGCAGATGCACCTACTTCTCATTTCCACTGTCACATCATTTTTCCAGATCTCGC
TGCCTGTTATGTGGCCCACAAACCAAGACACGTTTTATGGCCATTAAAGCTGGCTGATCGTCGCCAAACA
CCAAATACATATCAATATGTACATTCGAGAAAGAAGCGATCAAAGAAGCGTCTTCGGGCGAGTAGGAGAA
TGCGGAGGAGAAGGAGAACGAGCTGATCTAGTATCTCTCCACAATCCAATGCCAACTGACCAACTGGCCA
TATTCGGAGCAATTTGAAGCCAATTTCCATCGCCTGGCGATCGCTCCATTCTTGGCTATATGTTTTTCAC
CGTTCCCGGGGCCATTTTCAAAGACTCGTCGGTAAGATAAGATTGTGTCACTCGCTGTCTCTCTTCATTT
GTCGAAGAATGCTGAGGAATTTCGCGATGACGTCGGCGAGTATTTTGAAGAATGAGAATAATTTGTATTT
ATACGAAAATCAGTTAGTGGAATTTTCTACAAAAACATGTTATCTATAGATAATTTTGTTGCAAAATATG
TTGACTATGACAAAGATTGTATGTATATACCTTTAATGTATTCTCATTTTCTTATGTATTTATAATGGCA
ATGATGATACTGATGATATTTTAAGATGATGCCAGACCACAGGCTGATTTCTGCGTCTTTTGCCGAACGC
AGTGCATGTGCGGTTGTTGTTTTTTGGAATAGTTTCAATTTTCGGACTGTCCGCTTTGATTTCAGTTTCT
TGGCTTATTCAAAAAGCAAAGTAAAGCCAAAAAAGCGAGATGGCAATACCAAATGCGGCAAAACGGTAGT
GGAAGGAAAGGGGTGCGGGGCAGCGGAAGGAAGGGTGGGGCGGGGCGTGGCGGGGTCTGTGGCTGGGCGC
GACGTCACCGACGTTGGAGCCACTCCTTTGACCATGTGTGCGTGTGTGTATTATTCGTGTCTCGCCACTC
GCCGGTTGTTTTTTTCTTTTTATCTCGCTCTCTCTAGCGCCATCTCGTACGCATGCTCAACGCACCGCAT
GTTGCCGTGTCCTTTATGCGTCATTTTGGCTCGAAATAGGCAATTATTTAAACAAAGATTAGTCAACGAA
AACGCTAAAATAAATAAGTCTACAATATGGTTACTTATTGCCATGTGTGTGCAGCCAACGATAGCAACAA
AAGCAACAACACAGTGGCTTTCCCTCTTTCACTTTTTGTTTGCAAGCGCGTGCGAGCAAGACGGCACGAC
CGGCAAACGCAATTACGCTGACAAAGAGCAGACGAAGTTTTGGCCGAAAAACATCAAGGCGCCTGATACG
AATGCATTTGCAATAACAATTGCGATATTTAATATTGTTTATGAAGCTGTTTGACTTCAAAACACACAAA
AAAAAAAATAAAACAAATTATTTGAAAGAGAATTAGGAATCGGACAGCTTATCGTTACGGGCTAACAGCA
CACCGAGACGAAATAGCTTACCTGACGTCACAGCCTCTGGAAGAACTGCCGCCAAGCAGAGAGAGAGAGA
AAAAGAGGGAGAGCAGCTTAGACCGCATGTGCTTGTGTGTGAGGCGTCTCTCTCTTCGTCTCCTGTTTGC
GCAAACGCATAGACTGCACTGAGAAAATCGATTACCTATTTTTTATGAATGAATATTTGCACTATTACTA
TTCAAAACTATTAAGATAGCAATCACATTCAATAGCCAAATACTATACCACCTGAGCGATGCAACGAAAT
GATCAATTTGAGCAAAAATGCTGCATATTTAGGACGGCATCATTATAGAAATGCTTCTTGCTGTGTACTT
TTCTCTCGTCTGGCAGCTGTTTCGCCGTTATTGTTAAAACCGGCTTAAGTTAGGTGTGTTTTCTACGACT
AGTGATGCCCCTACTAGAAGATGTGTGTTGCACAAATGTCCCTGAATAACCAATTTGAAGTGCAGATAGC
AGTAAACGTAAGCTAATATGAATATTATTTAACTGTAATGTTTTAATATCGCTGGACATTACTAATAAAC
CCACTATAAACACATGTACATATGTATGTTTTGGCATACAATGAGTAGTTGGGGAAAAAATGTGTAAAAG
CACCGTGACCATCACAGCATAAAGATAACCAGCTGAAGTATCGAATATGAGTAACCCCCAAATTGAATCA
CATGCCGCAACTGATAGGACCCATGGAAGTACACTCTTCATGGCGATATACAAGACACACACAAGCACGA
ACACCCAGTTGCGGAGGAAATTCTCCGTAAATGAAAACCCAATCGGCGAACAATTCATACCCATATATGG
TAAAAGTTTTGAACGCGACTTGAGAGCGGAGAGCATTGCGGCTGATAAGGTTTTAGCGCTAAGCGGGCTT
TATAAAACGGGCTGCGGGACCAGTTTTCATATCACTACCGTTTGAGTTCTTGTGCTGTGTGGATACTCCT
CCCGACACAAAGCCGCTCCATCAGCCAGCAGTCGTCTAATCCAGAGACCCCGGATCGGGGTACCAACATG
GACGCACAAACACGACGACGTGAGCGTCGCGCTGAGAAACAAGCTCAATGGAAAGCTGCAAACGGTGGAT
CTCCTCCACATATGGCTTACCCATACGATGTTCCAGATTACGCTCCTCCAAGCTTGAATTCTGCAGATAT
CATGAAGTGGACCATGCCGAGCGCTATTAGCGGAGCCCCCCACGCTCATATCCCGTCCAATGAAGAATGT
GGAATTCGTGACGTCTGGAAACAGAATTTGGAAGAAGAATTTCGTACGATCCGCAAGGTCGTCCAAAAAT
ATCATTACGTCGCTATGGCCACGGCGTTCCCCGGAGTCGTCGCCCGCCCCGTGGGAGAATTTCGTAGCAC
CGCCGATTACCACTATCAATTGTTGCGTGAGAACGTGGACGAGTTGCGCATCATTCAGCTGGGACTGACG
TTTATGGATGATGACGGCAAAACCCCCCCGGGATATAGCACGTGGCAATTTAATTTTAAATTCAATTTGT
CCGAAGATATGTACGCCCAAGATAGCATTGACTTGTTGCAAAATAGCGGCATCCAATTTAAAAAACATGA
AGAAGACGGAATTGACCCGATTGATTTTGCTGCGTTGTTGATGTCCTCGGGAATTGTCTTGGTCGAGAAT
TTTAAATGGTTGTGTTTTCATAGCGGATATGACTTCGGATATCTGCTGAAATTGCTGACGGACCAAAATT
TGCCGCCCGATGAGTCGGAGTTCTTTGACTTGTTGCATATTTATTTCCCGAATATTTTTGATATTAAATA
CTTGATGAAAAGCTGTAAAAATTTGAAGGGAGGATTGCAAGAAGTGGCTGACCAATTGGAGTTGCGCCGT
GTCGGACCGCAACACCAAGCTGGAAGCGACGCCTTGTTGACCGGAATGGCTTTTTTTAAGATGCGTGAGA
TGTTCTTCGAGGACAACATCGACCATGCGAAGTACTCCGGACACCTGTACGGCCTGGGTACCTCCTTCAT
TGTCAATGGCACCAACTTCCACGACAGCAACGGTGAGACGAACAGCGCTTCAGGCGGCCGCTCGAGTCTA
GAGGGCCCGCGGTTCGAAGGTAAGCCTATCCCTAACCCTCTCCTCGGTCTCGATTCTACGCGTACCGGTC
ATCATCACCATCACCATTGAGTTTAAACCCGCTGATCAGCCTCGACTGTGCCTTCTAAGGCCTGAGCTCG
CTGATCAGCCTCGATCGAGGATCCAGACATGATAAGATACATTGATGAGTTTGGACAAACCACAACTAGA
ATGCAGTGAAAAAAATGCTTTATTTGTGAAATTTGTGATGCTATTGCTTTATTTGTAACCATTATAAGCT
GCAATAAACAAGTTAACAACAACAATTGCATTCATTTTATGTTTCAGGTTCAGGGGGAGGTGTGGGAGGT
TTTTTAAAGCAAGTAAAACCTCTACAAATGTGGTATGGCTGATTATGATCAGTCGACCGATGCCCTTGAG
AGCCTTCAACCCAGTCAGCTCCTTCCGGTGGGCGCGGGGCATGACTATCGTCGCCGCACTTATGACTGTC
TTCTTTATCATGCAACTCGTAGGACAGGTGCCGGCAGCGCTCTGGGTCATTTTCGGCGAGGACCGCTTTC
GCTGGAGCGCGACGATGATCGGCCTGTCGCTTGCGGTATTCGGAATCTTGCACGCCCTCGCTCAAGCCTT
CGTCACTGGTCCCGCCACCAAACGTTTCGGCGAGAAGCAGGCCATTATCGCCGGCATGGCGGCCGACGCG
CTGGGCTACGTCTTGCTGGCGTTCGCGACGCGAGGCTGGATGGCCTTCCCCATTATGATTCTTCTCGCTT
CCGGCGGCATCGGGATGCCCGCGTTGCAGGCCATGCTGTCCAGGCAGGTAGATGACGACCATCAGGGACA
GCTTCAAGGATCGCTCGCGGCTCTTACCAGCCAGCAAAAGGCCAGGAACCGTAAAAAGGCCGCGTTGCTG
GCGTTTTTCCATAGGCTCCGCCCCCCTGACGAGCATCACAAAAATCGACGCTCAAGTCAGAGGTGGCGAA
ACCCGACAGGACTATAAAGATACCAGGCGTTTCCCCCTGGAAGCTCCCTCGTGCGCTCTCCTGTTCCGAC
CCTGCCGCTTACCGGATACCTGTCCGCCTTTCTCCCTTCGGGAAGCGTGGCGCTTTCTCAATGCTCACGC
TGTAGGTATCTCAGTTCGGTGTAGGTCGTTCGCTCCAAGCTGGGCTGTGTGCACGAACCCCCCGTTCAGC
CCGACCGCTGCGCCTTATCCGGTAACTATCGTCTTGAGTCCAACCCGGTAAGACACGACTTATCGCCACT
GGCAGCAGCCACTGGTAACAGGATTAGCAGAGCGAGGTATGTAGGCGGTGCTACAGAGTTCTTGAAGTGG
TGGCCTAACTACGGCTACACTAGAAGGACAGTATTTGGTATCTGCGCTCTGCTGAAGCCAGTTACCTTCG
GAAAAAGAGTTGGTAGCTCTTGATCCGGCAAACAAACCACCGCTGGTAGCGGTGGTTTTTTTGTTTGCAA
GCAGCAGATTACGCGCAGAAAAAAAGGATCTCAAGAAGATCCTTTGATCTTTTCTACGGGGTCTGACGCT
CAGTGGAACGAAAACTCACGTTAAGGGATTTTGGTCATGAGATTATCAAAAAGGATCTTCACCTAGATCC
TTTTAAATTAAAAATGAAGTTTTAAATCAATCTAAAGTATATATGAGTAAACTTGGTCTGACAGTTACCA
ATGCTTAATCAGTGAGGCACCTATCTCAGCGATCTGTCTATTTCGTTCATCCATAGTTGCCTGACTCCCC
GTCGTGTAGATAACTACGATACGGGAGGGCTTACCATCTGGCCCCAGTGCTGCAATGATACCGCGAGACC
CACGCTCACCGGCTCCAGATTTATCAGCAATAAACCAGCCAGCCGGAAGGGCCGAGCGCAGAAGTGGTCC
TGCAACTTTATCCGCCTCCATCCAGTCTATTAATTGTTGCCGGGAAGCTAGAGTAAGTAGTTCGCCAGTT
AATAGTTTGCGCAACGTTGTTGCCATTGCTGCAGGCATCGTGGTGTCACGCTCGTCGTTTGGTATGGCTT
CATTCAGCTCCGGTTCCCAACGATCAAGGCGAGTTACATGATCCCCCATGTTGTGCAAAAAAGCGGTTAG
CTCCTTCGGTCCTCCGATCGTTGTCAGAAGTAAGTTGGCCGCAGTGTTATCACTCATGGTTATGGCAGCA
CTGCATAATTCTCTTACTGTCATGCCATCCGTAAGATGCTTTTCTGTGACTGGTGAGTACTCAACCAAGT
CATTCTGAGAATAGTGTATGCGGCGACCGAGTTGCTCTTGCCCGGCGTCAACACGGGATAATACCGCGCC
ACATAGCAGAACTTTAAAAGTGCTCATCATTGGAAAACGTTCTTCGGGGCGAAAACTCTCAAGGATCTTA
CCGCTGTTGAGATCCAGTTCGATGTAACCCACTCGTGCACCCAACTGATCTTCAGCATCTTTTACTTTCA
CCAGCGTTTCTGGGTGAGCAAAAACAGGAAGGCAAAATGCCGCAAAAAAGGGAATAAGGGCGACACGGAA
ATGTTGAATACTCATACTCTTCCTTTTTCAATATTATTGAAGCATTTATCAGGGTTATTGTCTCATGAGC
GGATACATATTTGAATGTATTTAGAAAAATAAACAAATAGGGGTTCCGCGCACATTTCCCCGAAAAGTGC
CACCTGACGTCTAAGAAACCATTATTATCATGACATTAACCTATAAAAATAGGCGTATCACGAGGCCCTT
TCGT
